Addgene plasmid #171324: pFTK052
Purpose: Part Plasmid Entry Vector (LVL0) from the Fungal Modular Cloning ToolKit.
Depositing lab: Arnold Driessen. Depositing organization: University of Groningen. Publication: Modular Synthetic Biology Toolkit for Filamentous Fungi. Mozsik L, Pohl C, Meyer V, Bovenberg RAL, Nygard Y, Driessen AJM. ACS Synth Biol. 2021 Nov 2. doi: 10.1021/acssynbio.1c00260. PubMed 34726388.
Backbone
  Vector backbone: pICH41308
  Vector type: Bacterial Expression, Yeast Expression, Synthetic Biology
Growth in bacteria
  Bacterial resistance: Spectinomycin, 50 μg/mL
  Growth temperature: 37°C
  Growth strain: DH5alpha
  Copy number: High Copy
Gene/Insert
  Gene/Insert name: Firefly luciferase reporter
  Species: Penicillium, Aspergillus, or other fungal sources
  Mutation: n/a
  Cloning method: Restriction Enzyme; 5′ cloning site Unknown (unknown if destroyed)
Terms and licenses: Academic/Nonprofit Terms; Industry Terms: Not Available to Industry
How to cite: pFTK052 was a gift from Arnold Driessen (Addgene plasmid # 171324 ; http://n2t.net/addgene:171324 ; RRID:Addgene_171324)
