[The description below was written by a language model from this plasmid's Addgene catalogue record and pLannotate feature annotations shown in this document.]
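Description:
pFTK052 is a level 0 (LVL0) part plasmid from the Fungal Modular Cloning ToolKit, a synthetic biology collection for assembling expression constructs for filamentous fungi. It is built on the pICH41308 backbone, a MoClo-type entry vector, and at about 3.9 kb it is a compact plasmid that serves as a storage and donor vehicle for a single standardised part, not as a finished expression construct. It is propagated in E. coli from a high-copy ColE1/pUC-type origin. Selection is with spectinomycin, through the aadA aminoglycoside adenylyltransferase gene, which is preceded by a bla (AmpR) promoter. The short integrase, gentamicin acetyltransferase and lacI fragments annotated near the marker and upstream of the insert appear to be non-functional remnants of how the backbone was derived.

The payload is a firefly luciferase coding sequence of roughly 1.65 kb, annotated as the enhanced luc+ version. The feature table shows no fungal promoter, terminator or other regulatory element around it, which fits its role as a bare coding-sequence part. Expression would therefore depend on combining it with promoter and terminator parts from the same toolkit in a higher-level assembly. The record lists the cloning method only as restriction enzyme and the cloning sites as unknown, so the flanking sites and overhangs that define the part's position are not stated. The catalogue species field refers generically to Penicillium, Aspergillus or other fungal sources and seems to reflect the toolkit's intended hosts, not the origin of the reporter. Once assembled into a transcription unit, the part would typically provide a bioluminescent readout for measuring promoter strength or the output of a synthetic circuit in fungi.
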