Features (pLannotate 1.2.2; 7 found; start..end, strand, type, name):
    110..214     +  promoter       AmpR promoter: bla
    205..285     -  CDS            int (fragment): INT2_ECOLX - Protein inferred from homology: Swiss-Prot protein existence level 3. Putative integrase believed to be involved in the insertion of antibiotic resistance genes into plasmids and transposons. From Escherichia coli.
    373..429     +  CDS            GmR (fragment): gentamycin acetyltransferase; aacC1; confers resistance to gentamycin
    436..1224    +  CDS            aadA: S3AD_ECOLX - Experimental evidence at protein level: Swiss-Prot protein existence level 1. Mediates bacterial resistance to the antibiotics streptomycin and spectinomycin. From Escherichia coli.
   1398..1986    +  rep_origin     ori: high-copy-number ColE1/pMB1/pBR322/pUC origin of replication
   2169..2218    +  CDS            lacI (fragment): lac repressor; lacI; The lac repressor binds to the lac operator to inhibit transcription in E. coli. This inhibition can be relieved by adding lactose or isopropyl-β-D-thiogalactopyranoside (IPTG).
   2247..3893    +  CDS            luciferase: firefly luciferase; luc+; enhanced luc+ version of the luciferase gene
>Addgene plasmid #171324 | pFTK052 | addgene full sequence | sequence record 351252 | Addgene NGS Result
GTGGCTCTTCAGTGGACGAAAGGGCCTCGTGATACGCCTATTTTTATAGGTTAATGTCATGATAATAATG
GTTTCTTAGACGTCAGGTGGCACTTTTCGGGGAAATGTGCGCGGAACCCCTATTTGTTTATTTTTCTAAA
TACATTCAAATATGTATCCGCTCATGAGACAATAACCCTGATAAATGCTTCAATAATATTGAAAAAGGAA
GAGTATGCGCTCACGCAACTGGTCCAGAACCTTGACCGAACGCAGCGGTGGTAACGGCGCAGTGGCGGTT
TTCATGGCTTGTTATGACTGTTTTTTTTTGGGGTACAGTCTATGCCTCGGGCATCCAAGCAGCAAGCGCG
TTACGCCGTGGGTCGATGTTTGATGTTATGGAGCAGCAACGATGTTACGCAGCAGGGCAGTCGCCCTAAA
ACAAAGTTAAACATCATGAGGGAAGCGGTGATCGCCGAAGTATCGACTCAACTATCAGAGGTAGTTGGCG
TCATCGAGCGCCATCTCGAACCGACGTTGCTGGCCGTACATTTGTACGGCTCCGCAGTGGATGGCGGCCT
GAAGCCACACAGCGATATTGATTTGCTGGTTACGGTGACCGTAAGGCTTGATGAAACAACGCGGCGAGCT
TTGATCAACGACCTTTTGGAAACTTCGGCTTCCCCTGGAGAGAGCGAGATTCTCCGCGCTGTAGAAGTCA
CCATTGTTGTGCACGACGACATCATTCCGTGGCGTTATCCAGCTAAGCGCGAACTGCAATTTGGAGAATG
GCAGCGCAATGACATTCTTGCAGGTATCTTCGAGCCAGCCACGATCGACATTGATCTGGCTATCTTGCTG
ACAAAAGCAAGAGAACATAGCGTTGCCTTGGTAGGTCCAGCGGCGGAGGAACTCTTTGATCCGGTTCCTG
AACAGGATCTATTTGAGGCGCTAAATGAAACCTTAACGCTATGGAACTCGCCGCCCGACTGGGCTGGCGA
TGAGCGAAATGTAGTGCTTACGTTGTCCCGCATTTGGTACAGCGCAGTAACCGGCAAAATCGCGCCGAAG
GATGTCGCTGCCGACTGGGCAATGGAGCGCCTGCCGGCCCAGTATCAGCCCGTCATACTTGAAGCTAGAC
AGGCTTATCTTGGACAAGAAGAAGATCGCTTGGCCTCGCGCGCAGATCAGTTGGAAGAATTTGTCCATTA
CGTAAAAGGCGAGATCACCAAGGTAGTCGGCAAATAACTGTCAGACCAAGTTTACTCATATATACTTTAG
ATTGATTTAAAACTTCATTTTTAATTTAAAAGGATCTAGGTGAAGATCCTTTTTGATAATCTCATGACCA
AAATCCCTTAACGTGAGTTTTCGTTCCACTGAGCGTCAGACCCCGTAGAAAAGATCAAAGGATCTTCTTG
AGATCCTTTTTTTCTGCGCGTAATCTGCTGCTTGCAAACAAAAAAACCACCGCTACCAGCGGTGGTTTGT
TTGCCGGATCAAGAGCTACCAACTCTTTTTCCGAAGGTAACTGGCTTCAGCAGAGCGCAGATACCAAATA
CTGTTCTTCTAGTGTAGCCGTAGTTAGGCCACCACTTCAAGAACTCTGTAGCACCGCCTACATACCTCGC
TCTGCTAATCCTGTTACCAGTGGCTGCTGCCAGTGGCGATAAGTCGTGTCTTACCGGGTTGGACTCAAGA
CGATAGTTACCGGATAAGGCGCAGCGGTCGGGCTGAACGGGGGGTTCGTGCACACAGCCCAGCTTGGAGC
GAACGACCTACACCGAACTGAGATACCTACAGCGTGAGCTATGAGAAAGCGCCACGCTTCCCGAAGGGAG
AAAGGCGGACAGGTATCCGGTAAGCGGCAGGGTCGGAACAGGAGAGCGCACGAGGGAGCTTCCAGGGGGA
AACGCCTGGTATCTTTATAGTCCTGTCGGGTTTCGCCACCTCTGACTTGAGCGTCGATTTTTGTGATGCT
CGTCAGGGGGGCGGAGCCTATGGAAAAACGCCAGCAACGCGGCCTTTTTACGGTTCCTGGCCTTTTGCTG
GCCTTTTGCTCACATGTTCTTTCCTGCGTTATCCCCTGATTCTGTGGATAACCGTATTACCGCCTTTGAG
TGAGCTGATACCGCTCGCCGCAGCCGAACGACCGAGCGCAGCGAGTCAGTGAGCGAGGAAGCGGAAGAGC
GCCCAATACGCAAACCGCCTCTCCCCGCGCGTTGGCCGATTCATTAATCACTCTGTGGTCTCAAATGATG
GTCACCGACGCCAAGAACATCAAGAAGGGCCCCGCCCCCTTCTACCCCCTCGAGGACGGCACCGCTGGAG
AGCAACTGCATAAGGCTATGAAGAGATACGCCCTGGTTCCTGGAACAATTGCTTTTACAGATGCACATAT
CGAGGTGGACATCACTTACGCTGAGTACTTCGAAATGTCCGTTCGGTTGGCAGAAGCTATGAAACGATAT
GGGCTGAATACAAATCACAGAATCGTCGTATGCAGTGAAAACTCTCTTCAATTCTTTATGCCGGTGTTGG
GCGCGTTATTTATCGGAGTTGCAGTTGCGCCCGCGAACGACATTTATAATGAACGTGAATTGCTCAACAG
TATGGGCATTTCGCAGCCTACCGTGGTGTTCGTTTCCAAAAAGGGGTTGCAAAAAATTTTGAACGTGCAA
AAAAAGCTCCCAATCATCCAAAAAATTATTATCATGGATTCTAAAACGGATTACCAGGGATTTCAGTCGA
TGTACACGTTCGTCACATCTCATCTACCTCCCGGTTTTAATGAATACGATTTTGTGCCAGAGTCCTTCGA
TAGGGACAAGACAATTGCACTGATCATGAACTCCTCTGGATCTACTGGTCTGCCTAAAGGTGTCGCTCTG
CCTCATAGAACTGCCTGCGTGAGATTCTCGCATGCCAGAGATCCTATTTTTGGCAATCAAATCATTCCGG
ATACTGCGATTTTAAGTGTTGTTCCATTCCATCACGGTTTTGGAATGTTTACTACACTCGGATATTTGAT
ATGTGGATTTCGAGTCGTCTTAATGTATAGATTTGAAGAAGAGCTGTTTCTGAGGAGCCTTCAGGATTAC
AAGATTCAAAGTGCGCTGCTGGTGCCAACCCTATTCTCCTTCTTCGCCAAAAGCACTCTGATTGACAAAT
ACGATTTATCTAATTTACACGAAATTGCTTCTGGTGGCGCTCCCCTCTCTAAGGAAGTCGGGGAAGCGGT
TGCCAAGAGGTTCCATCTGCCAGGTATCAGGCAAGGATATGGGCTCACTGAGACTACATCAGCTATTCTG
ATTACACCCGAGGGGGATGATAAACCGGGCGCGGTCGGTAAAGTTGTTCCATTTTTTGAAGCGAAGGTTG
TGGATCTGGATACCGGGAAAACGCTGGGCGTTAATCAAAGAGGCGAACTGTGTGTGAGAGGTCCTATGAT
TATGTCCGGTTATGTAAACAATCCGGAAGCGACCAACGCCTTGATTGACAAGGATGGATGGCTACATTCT
GGAGACATAGCTTACTGGGACGAAGATGAACACTTCTTCATCGTTGACCGCCTGAAGTCTCTGATTAAGT
ACAAAGGCTATCAGGTGGCTCCCGCTGAATTGGAATCCATCTTGCTCCAACACCCCAACATCTTCGACGC
AGGTGTCGCAGGACTTCCCGACGATGACGCCGGTGAACTTCCCGCCGCCGTTGTTGTTTTGGAGCACGGA
AAGACGATGACGGAAAAAGAGATCGTGGATTACGTCGCCAGTCAAGTAACAACCGCGAAAAAGTTGCGCG
GAGGAGTTGTGTTTGTGGACGAAGTACCGAAAGGTCTTACCGGAAAACTCGACGCAAGAAAAATCAGAGA
GATCCTCATAAAGGCCAAGAAGGGCGGAAAGATCGCCGTGTAAGCTTTGAGACCACGAA
